Addgene plasmid #242665: pCMV-SpCas9-VRQR(+A61R)-P2A-EGFP (KAC1030)
Purpose: CMV promoter expression plasmid for human codon optimized SpCas9-VRQR(A61R)-BPNLS(SV40)-3xFLAG-P2A-EGFP
Depositing lab: Benjamin Kleinstiver. Depositing organization: Massachusetts General Hospital. Publication: Treatment of a severe vascular disease using a bespoke CRISPR-Cas9 base editor in mice. Alves CRR, Das S, Krishnan V, Ha LL, Fox LR, Stutzman HE, Shamber CE, Kalailingam P, McCarthy S, Lino Cardenas CL, Fong CE, Imai T, Mitra S, Yun S, Wood RK, Benning FMC, Roh K, Lawton J, Kim N, Silverstein RA, Ferreira da Silva J, de la Cruz D, Richa R, Xie J, Gray-Edwards HL, Malhotra R, Chung DY, Chao LH, Tsai SQ, Maguire CA, Lindsay ME, Kleinstiver BP, Musolino PL. Nat Biomed Eng. 2025 Sep 11:10.1038/s41551-025-01499-1. doi: 10.1038/s41551-025-01499-1. PubMed 40935887.
Backbone
  Vector backbone: pCMV-T7-SpCas9-P2A-EGFP (RTW3027) (Addgene Plasmid #139987)
  Vector type: Mammalian Expression, CRISPR
Growth in bacteria
  Bacterial resistance: Ampicillin, 100 μg/mL
  Growth temperature: 37°C
  Growth strain: DH5alpha
  Copy number: High Copy
Gene/Insert
  Gene/Insert name: pCMV-SpCas9-VRQR(A61R)-BPNLS(SV40)-3xFLAG-P2A-EGFP (alt names: KAC1030; SpCas9-VRQR(+A61R) nuclease)
  Species: Synthetic
  Mutation: VRQR + A61R mutations in SpCas9(A61R/D1135V/G1218R/R1335Q/T1337R)
  Promoter: CMV and T7
  Tag / fusion protein: BPNLS (N terminal on insert)
  Cloning method: Gibson Cloning
  Sequencing primers: 5′ oBK6928-CCAAGTCTCCACCCCATTGACG; 3′ oBK219-GGGAGTGGCACCTTCCAGGGTC
Terms and licenses: Academic/Nonprofit Terms; Industry Terms: Not Available to Industry
How to cite: pCMV-SpCas9-VRQR(+A61R)-P2A-EGFP (KAC1030) was a gift from Benjamin Kleinstiver (Addgene plasmid # 242665 ; http://n2t.net/addgene:242665 ; RRID:Addgene_242665)
