[The description below was written by a language model from this plasmid's Addgene catalogue record and pLannotate feature annotations shown in this document.]
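Description:
pCMV-SpCas9-VRQR(+A61R)-P2A-EGFP (KAC1030) is an 8.4 kb mammalian expression and CRISPR plasmid built by Gibson cloning in the pCMV-T7-SpCas9-P2A-EGFP (RTW3027) backbone. It is propagated in E. coli as a high-copy plasmid through a ColE1/pUC-type origin and is selected with ampicillin via the β-lactamase gene and its native promoter. The remaining bacterial features in the annotation (lac promoter and operator, CAP site, and fragments of lacI, bom, an SV40 promoter and an MCS) are backbone remnants with no evident role in the payload.

The expression cassette is driven by the human CMV immediate-early enhancer and promoter, with a T7 promoter placed just upstream of the coding sequence so the same open reading frame can also be transcribed in vitro by T7 RNA polymerase. The insert is a human codon-optimized Streptococcus pyogenes Cas9 nuclease carrying the VRQR substitutions (D1135V, G1218R, R1335Q, T1337R), a set known to shift PAM preference toward NGA sites, plus an additional A61R mutation. According to the record's construct name, Cas9 is followed by a bipartite SV40 nuclear localization signal and a 3xFLAG epitope, although the tag field lists the BPNLS as N-terminal. The feature table does not annotate the NLS and places 3xFLAG downstream of Cas9. A P2A self-cleaving peptide then links the nuclease to EGFP, so that one transcript yields separate Cas9 and green fluorescent proteins, and a bovine growth hormone polyadenylation signal terminates the transcript.

No guide RNA cassette is annotated, so the guide RNA would have to be supplied separately. The plasmid suits transient expression of this nuclease variant in mammalian cells, where EGFP marks transfected cells and FLAG allows detection. It was deposited with a study that developed a bespoke Cas9 base editor for a vascular disease in mice.
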