Features (pLannotate 1.2.2; 17 found; start..end, strand, type, name):
    132..335     +  promoter       CMV promoter: human cytomegalovirus (CMV) immediate early promoter
    377..395     +  promoter       T7 promoter: promoter for bacteriophage T7 RNA polymerase
    409..4512    +  CDS            Cas9: Cas9 (Csn1) endonuclease from the Streptococcus pyogenes Type II CRISPR/Cas system generates RNA-guided double strand breaks in DNA
   4600..4665    +  CDS            3xFLAG: three tandem FLAG® epitope tags, followed by an enterokinase cleavage site
   4741..5457    +  CDS            EGFP: EGFP is a basic (constitutively fluorescent) green fluorescent protein published in 1996, derived from Aequorea victoria. It is reported to be a rapidly-maturing weak dimer with moderate acid sensitivity.
   5512..5736    +  polyA_signal   bGH poly(A) signal: bovine growth hormone polyadenylation signal
   5740..5761    +  promoter       SV40 promoter (fragment): SV40 enhancer and early promoter
   5766..5782    +  misc_feature   MCS (fragment): pBluescript multiple cloning site
   5831..5847    -  protein_bind   lac operator: The lac repressor binds to the lac operator to inhibit transcription in E. coli. This inhibition can be relieved by adding lactose or isopropyl-β-D-thiogalactopyranoside (IPTG). lac repressor encoded by lacI
   5855..5885    -  promoter       lac promoter: promoter for the E. coli lac operon
   5900..5921    -  protein_bind   CAP binding site: CAP binding activates transcription in the presence of cAMP. E. coli catabolite activator protein
   5934..6026    -  CDS            lacI (fragment): lac repressor; lacI; The lac repressor binds to the lac operator to inhibit transcription in E. coli. This inhibition can be relieved by adding lactose or isopropyl-β-D-thiogalactopyranoside (IPTG).
   6209..6797    -  rep_origin     ori: high-copy-number ColE1/pMB1/pBR322/pUC origin of replication
   6968..7828    -  CDS            AmpR: β-lactamase; bla; confers resistance to ampicillin, carbenicillin, and related antibiotics
   7829..7933    -  promoter       AmpR promoter: bla
   8004..8048    -  misc_feature   bom (fragment): basis of mobility region from pBR322
   8203..131     +  enhancer       CMV enhancer (across the origin): human cytomegalovirus immediate early enhancer
>Addgene plasmid #242665 | pCMV-SpCas9-VRQR(+A61R)-P2A-EGFP (KAC1030) | addgene full sequence | sequence record 488982 | Addgene NGS Result
ATATGCCAAGTACGCCCCCTATTGACGTCAATGACGGTAAATGGCCCGCCTGGCATTATGCCCAGTACAT
GACCTTATGGGACTTTCCTACTTGGCAGTACATCTACGTATTAGTCATCGCTATTACCATGGTGATGCGG
TTTTGGCAGTACATCAATGGGCGTGGATAGCGGTTTGACTCACGGGGATTTCCAAGTCTCCACCCCATTG
ACGTCAATGGGAGTTTGTTTTGGCACCAAAATCAACGGGACTTTCCAAAATGTCGTAACAACTCCGCCCC
ATTGACGCAAATGGGCGGTAGGCGTGTACGGTGGGAGGTCTATATAAGCAGAGCTGGTTTAGTGAACCGT
CAGATCCGCTAGAGATCCGCGGCCGCTAATACGACTCACTATAGGGAGAGCCGCCACCATGGACAAGAAG
TACAGCATCGGCCTGGACATCGGCACCAACTCTGTGGGCTGGGCCGTGATCACCGACGAGTACAAGGTGC
CCAGCAAGAAATTCAAGGTGCTGGGCAACACCGACCGGCACAGCATCAAGAAGAACCTGATCGGAGCCCT
GCTGTTCGACAGCGGCGAAACAGCCGAGAGAACCCGGCTGAAGAGAACCGCCAGAAGAAGATACACCAGA
CGGAAGAACCGGATCTGCTATCTGCAAGAGATCTTCAGCAACGAGATGGCCAAGGTGGACGACAGCTTCT
TCCACAGACTGGAAGAGTCCTTCCTGGTGGAAGAGGATAAGAAGCACGAGCGGCACCCCATCTTCGGCAA
CATCGTGGACGAGGTGGCCTACCACGAGAAGTACCCCACCATCTACCACCTGAGAAAGAAACTGGTGGAC
AGCACCGACAAGGCCGACCTGCGGCTGATCTATCTGGCCCTGGCCCACATGATCAAGTTCCGGGGCCACT
TCCTGATCGAGGGCGACCTGAACCCCGACAACAGCGACGTGGACAAGCTGTTCATCCAGCTGGTGCAGAC
CTACAACCAGCTGTTCGAGGAAAACCCCATCAACGCCAGCGGCGTGGACGCCAAGGCCATCCTGTCTGCC
AGACTGAGCAAGAGCAGACGGCTGGAAAATCTGATCGCCCAGCTGCCCGGCGAGAAGAAGAATGGCCTGT
TCGGAAACCTGATTGCCCTGAGCCTGGGCCTGACCCCCAACTTCAAGAGCAACTTCGACCTGGCCGAGGA
TGCCAAACTGCAGCTGAGCAAGGACACCTACGACGACGACCTGGACAACCTGCTGGCCCAGATCGGCGAC
CAGTACGCCGACCTGTTTCTGGCCGCCAAGAACCTGTCCGACGCCATCCTGCTGAGCGACATCCTGAGAG
TGAACACCGAGATCACCAAGGCCCCCCTGAGCGCCTCTATGATCAAGAGATACGACGAGCACCACCAGGA
CCTGACCCTGCTGAAAGCTCTCGTGCGGCAGCAGCTGCCTGAGAAGTACAAAGAGATTTTCTTCGACCAG
AGCAAGAACGGCTACGCCGGCTACATTGACGGCGGAGCCAGCCAGGAAGAGTTCTACAAGTTCATCAAGC
CCATCCTGGAAAAGATGGACGGCACCGAGGAACTGCTCGTGAAGCTGAACAGAGAGGACCTGCTGCGGAA
GCAGCGGACCTTCGACAACGGCAGCATCCCCCACCAGATCCACCTGGGAGAGCTGCACGCCATTCTGCGG
CGGCAGGAAGATTTTTACCCATTCCTGAAGGACAACCGGGAAAAGATCGAGAAGATCCTGACCTTCCGCA
TCCCCTACTACGTGGGCCCTCTGGCCAGGGGAAACAGCAGATTCGCCTGGATGACCAGAAAGAGCGAGGA
AACCATCACCCCCTGGAACTTCGAGGAAGTGGTGGACAAGGGCGCTTCCGCCCAGAGCTTCATCGAGCGG
ATGACCAACTTCGATAAGAACCTGCCCAACGAGAAGGTGCTGCCCAAGCACAGCCTGCTGTACGAGTACT
TCACCGTGTATAACGAGCTGACCAAAGTGAAATACGTGACCGAGGGAATGAGAAAGCCCGCCTTCCTGAG
CGGCGAGCAGAAAAAGGCCATCGTGGACCTGCTGTTCAAGACCAACCGGAAAGTGACCGTGAAGCAGCTG
AAAGAGGACTACTTCAAGAAAATCGAGTGCTTCGACTCCGTGGAAATCTCCGGCGTGGAAGATCGGTTCA
ACGCCTCCCTGGGCACATACCACGATCTGCTGAAAATTATCAAGGACAAGGACTTCCTGGACAATGAGGA
AAACGAGGACATTCTGGAAGATATCGTGCTGACCCTGACACTGTTTGAGGACAGAGAGATGATCGAGGAA
CGGCTGAAAACCTATGCCCACCTGTTCGACGACAAAGTGATGAAGCAGCTGAAGCGGCGGAGATACACCG
GCTGGGGCAGGCTGAGCCGGAAGCTGATCAACGGCATCCGGGACAAGCAGTCCGGCAAGACAATCCTGGA
TTTCCTGAAGTCCGACGGCTTCGCCAACAGAAACTTCATGCAGCTGATCCACGACGACAGCCTGACCTTT
AAAGAGGACATCCAGAAAGCCCAGGTGTCCGGCCAGGGCGATAGCCTGCACGAGCACATTGCCAATCTGG
CCGGCAGCCCCGCCATTAAGAAGGGCATCCTGCAGACAGTGAAGGTGGTGGACGAGCTCGTGAAAGTGAT
GGGCCGGCACAAGCCCGAGAACATCGTGATCGAAATGGCCAGAGAGAACCAGACCACCCAGAAGGGACAG
AAGAACAGCCGCGAGAGAATGAAGCGGATCGAAGAGGGCATCAAAGAGCTGGGCAGCCAGATCCTGAAAG
AACACCCCGTGGAAAACACCCAGCTGCAGAACGAGAAGCTGTACCTGTACTACCTGCAGAATGGGCGGGA
TATGTACGTGGACCAGGAACTGGACATCAACCGGCTGTCCGACTACGATGTGGACCATATCGTGCCTCAG
AGCTTTCTGAAGGACGACTCCATCGACAACAAGGTGCTGACCAGAAGCGACAAGAACCGGGGCAAGAGCG
ACAACGTGCCCTCCGAAGAGGTCGTGAAGAAGATGAAGAACTACTGGCGGCAGCTGCTGAACGCCAAGCT
GATTACCCAGAGAAAGTTCGACAATCTGACCAAGGCCGAGAGAGGCGGCCTGAGCGAACTGGATAAGGCC
GGCTTCATCAAGAGACAGCTGGTGGAAACCCGGCAGATCACAAAGCACGTGGCACAGATCCTGGACTCCC
GGATGAACACTAAGTACGACGAGAATGACAAGCTGATCCGGGAAGTGAAAGTGATCACCCTGAAGTCCAA
GCTGGTGTCCGATTTCCGGAAGGATTTCCAGTTTTACAAAGTGCGCGAGATCAACAACTACCACCACGCC
CACGACGCCTACCTGAACGCCGTCGTGGGAACCGCCCTGATCAAAAAGTACCCTAAGCTGGAAAGCGAGT
TCGTGTACGGCGACTACAAGGTGTACGACGTGCGGAAGATGATCGCCAAGAGCGAGCAGGAAATCGGCAA
GGCTACCGCCAAGTACTTCTTCTACAGCAACATCATGAACTTTTTCAAGACCGAGATTACCCTGGCCAAC
GGCGAGATCCGGAAGCGGCCTCTGATCGAGACAAACGGCGAAACCGGGGAGATCGTGTGGGATAAGGGCC
GGGATTTTGCCACCGTGCGGAAAGTGCTGAGCATGCCCCAAGTGAATATCGTGAAAAAGACCGAGGTGCA
GACAGGCGGCTTCAGCAAAGAGTCTATCCTGCCCAAGAGGAACAGCGATAAGCTGATCGCCAGAAAGAAG
GACTGGGACCCTAAGAAGTACGGCGGCTTCGTGAGCCCCACCGTGGCCTATTCTGTGCTGGTGGTGGCCA
AAGTGGAAAAGGGCAAGTCCAAGAAACTGAAGAGTGTGAAAGAGCTGCTGGGGATCACCATCATGGAAAG
AAGCAGCTTCGAGAAGAATCCCATCGACTTTCTGGAAGCCAAGGGCTACAAAGAAGTGAAAAAGGACCTG
ATCATCAAGCTGCCTAAGTACTCCCTGTTCGAGCTGGAAAACGGCCGGAAGAGAATGCTGGCCTCTGCCA
GAGAACTGCAGAAGGGAAACGAACTGGCCCTGCCCTCCAAATATGTGAACTTCCTGTACCTGGCCAGCCA
CTATGAGAAGCTGAAGGGCTCCCCCGAGGATAATGAGCAGAAACAGCTGTTTGTGGAACAGCACAAGCAC
TACCTGGACGAGATCATCGAGCAGATCAGCGAGTTCTCCAAGAGAGTGATCCTGGCCGACGCTAATCTGG
ACAAAGTGCTGTCCGCCTACAACAAGCACCGGGATAAGCCCATCAGAGAGCAGGCCGAGAATATCATCCA
CCTGTTTACCCTGACCAATCTGGGAGCCCCTGCCGCCTTCAAGTACTTTGACACCACCATCGACCGGAAG
CAGTACAGAAGCACCAAAGAGGTGCTGGACGCCACCCTGATCCACCAGAGCATCACCGGCCTGTACGAGA
CACGGATCGACCTGTCTCAGCTGGGAGGCGACGGATCCGGCGGAGGCGGAAGCGGGAAAAGAACCGCCGA
CGGCAGCGAATTCGAGCCCAAGAAGAAGAGGAAAGTCTCGAGCGGAGGCGACTACAAAGACCATGACGGT
GATTATAAAGATCATGACATCGATTACAAGGATGACGATGACAAGGGAGGCGGTGGAAGCGGCGCAACAA
ACTTCTCTCTGCTGAAACAAGCCGGAGATGTCGAAGAGAATCCTGGACCGATGGTGAGCAAGGGCGAGGA
GCTGTTCACCGGGGTGGTGCCCATCCTGGTCGAGCTGGACGGCGACGTAAACGGCCACAAGTTCAGCGTG
TCCGGCGAGGGCGAGGGCGATGCCACCTACGGCAAGCTGACCCTGAAGTTCATCTGCACCACCGGCAAGC
TGCCCGTGCCCTGGCCCACCCTCGTGACCACCCTGACCTACGGCGTGCAGTGCTTCAGCCGCTACCCCGA
CCACATGAAGCAGCACGACTTCTTCAAGTCCGCCATGCCCGAAGGCTACGTCCAGGAGCGCACCATCTTC
TTCAAGGACGACGGCAACTACAAGACCCGCGCCGAGGTGAAGTTCGAGGGCGACACCCTGGTGAACCGCA
TCGAGCTGAAGGGCATCGACTTCAAGGAGGACGGCAACATCCTGGGGCACAAGCTGGAGTACAACTACAA
CAGCCACAACGTCTATATCATGGCCGACAAGCAGAAGAACGGCATCAAGGTGAACTTCAAGATCCGCCAC
AACATCGAGGACGGCAGCGTGCAGCTCGCCGACCACTACCAGCAGAACACCCCCATCGGCGACGGCCCCG
TGCTGCTGCCCGACAACCACTACCTGAGCACCCAGTCCGCCCTGAGCAAAGACCCCAACGAGAAGCGCGA
TCACATGGTCCTGCTGGAGTTCGTGACCGCCGCCGGGATCACTCTCGGCATGGACGAGCTGTACAAGTGA
CCGGTCATCATCACCATCACCATTGAGTTTAAACCCGCTGATCAGCCTCGACTGTGCCTTCTAGTTGCCA
GCCATCTGTTGTTTGCCCCTCCCCCGTGCCTTCCTTGACCCTGGAAGGTGCCACTCCCACTGTCCTTTCC
TAATAAAATGAGGAAATTGCATCGCATTGTCTGAGTAGGTGTCATTCTATTCTGGGGGGTGGGGTGGGGC
AGGACAGCAAGGGGGAGGATTGGGAAGACAATAGCAGGCATGCTGGGGATGCGGTGGGCTCTATGGCTTC
TGAGGCGGAAAGAACCAGCTGGGGCTCGATACCGTCGACCTCTAGCTAGAGCTTGGCGTAATCATGGTCA
TAGCTGTTTCCTGTGTGAAATTGTTATCCGCTCACAATTCCACACAACATACGAGCCGGAAGCATAAAGT
GTAAAGCCTAGGGTGCCTAATGAGTGAGCTAACTCACATTAATTGCGTTGCGCTCACTGCCCGCTTTCCA
GTCGGGAAACCTGTCGTGCCAGCTGCATTAATGAATCGGCCAACGCGCGGGGAGAGGCGGTTTGCGTATT
GGGCGCTCTTCCGCTTCCTCGCTCACTGACTCGCTGCGCTCGGTCGTTCGGCTGCGGCGAGCGGTATCAG
CTCACTCAAAGGCGGTAATACGGTTATCCACAGAATCAGGGGATAACGCAGGAAAGAACATGTGAGCAAA
AGGCCAGCAAAAGGCCAGGAACCGTAAAAAGGCCGCGTTGCTGGCGTTTTTCCATAGGCTCCGCCCCCCT
GACGAGCATCACAAAAATCGACGCTCAAGTCAGAGGTGGCGAAACCCGACAGGACTATAAAGATACCAGG
CGTTTCCCCCTGGAAGCTCCCTCGTGCGCTCTCCTGTTCCGACCCTGCCGCTTACCGGATACCTGTCCGC
CTTTCTCCCTTCGGGAAGCGTGGCGCTTTCTCATAGCTCACGCTGTAGGTATCTCAGTTCGGTGTAGGTC
GTTCGCTCCAAGCTGGGCTGTGTGCACGAACCCCCCGTTCAGCCCGACCGCTGCGCCTTATCCGGTAACT
ATCGTCTTGAGTCCAACCCGGTAAGACACGACTTATCGCCACTGGCAGCAGCCACTGGTAACAGGATTAG
CAGAGCGAGGTATGTAGGCGGTGCTACAGAGTTCTTGAAGTGGTGGCCTAACTACGGCTACACTAGAAGA
ACAGTATTTGGTATCTGCGCTCTGCTGAAGCCAGTTACCTTCGGAAAAAGAGTTGGTAGCTCTTGATCCG
GCAAACAAACCACCGCTGGTAGCGGTGGTTTTTTTGTTTGCAAGCAGCAGATTACGCGCAGAAAAAAAGG
ATCTCAAGAAGATCCTTTGATCTTTTCTACGGGGTCTGACGCTCAGTGGAACGAAAACTCACGTTAAGGG
ATTTTGGTCATGAGATTATCAAAAAGGATCTTCACCTAGATCCTTTTAAATTAAAAATGAAGTTTTAAAT
CAATCTAAAGTATATATGAGTAAACTTGGTCTGACAGTTACCAATGCTTAATCAGTGAGGCACCTATCTC
AGCGATCTGTCTATTTCGTTCATCCATAGTTGCCTGACTCCCCGTCGTGTAGATAACTACGATACGGGAG
GGCTTACCATCTGGCCCCAGTGCTGCAATGATACCGCGAGACCCACGCTCACCGGCTCCAGATTTATCAG
CAATAAACCAGCCAGCCGGAAGGGCCGAGCGCAGAAGTGGTCCTGCAACTTTATCCGCCTCCATCCAGTC
TATTAATTGTTGCCGGGAAGCTAGAGTAAGTAGTTCGCCAGTTAATAGTTTGCGCAACGTTGTTGCCATT
GCTACAGGCATCGTGGTGTCACGCTCGTCGTTTGGTATGGCTTCATTCAGCTCCGGTTCCCAACGATCAA
GGCGAGTTACATGATCCCCCATGTTGTGCAAAAAAGCGGTTAGCTCCTTCGGTCCTCCGATCGTTGTCAG
AAGTAAGTTGGCCGCAGTGTTATCACTCATGGTTATGGCAGCACTGCATAATTCTCTTACTGTCATGCCA
TCCGTAAGATGCTTTTCTGTGACTGGTGAGTACTCAACCAAGTCATTCTGAGAATAGTGTATGCGGCGAC
CGAGTTGCTCTTGCCCGGCGTCAATACGGGATAATACCGCGCCACATAGCAGAACTTTAAAAGTGCTCAT
CATTGGAAAACGTTCTTCGGGGCGAAAACTCTCAAGGATCTTACCGCTGTTGAGATCCAGTTCGATGTAA
CCCACTCGTGCACCCAACTGATCTTCAGCATCTTTTACTTTCACCAGCGTTTCTGGGTGAGCAAAAACAG
GAAGGCAAAATGCCGCAAAAAAGGGAATAAGGGCGACACGGAAATGTTGAATACTCATACTCTTCCTTTT
TCAATATTATTGAAGCATTTATCAGGGTTATTGTCTCATGAGCGGATACATATTTGAATGTATTTAGAAA
AATAAACAAATAGGGGTTCCGCGCACATTTCCCCGAAAAGTGCCACCTGACGTCGACGGATCGGGAGATC
GATCTCCCGATCCCCTAGGGTCGACTCTCAGTACAATCTGCTCTGATGCCGCATAGTTAAGCCAGTATCT
GCTCCCTGCTTGTGTGTTGGAGGTCGCTGAGTAGTGCGCGAGCAAAATTTAAGCTACAACAAGGCAAGGC
TTGACCGACAATTGCATGAAGAATCTGCTTAGGGTTAGGCGTTTTGCGCTGCTTCGCGATGTACGGGCCA
GATATACGCGTTGACATTGATTATTGACTAGTTATTAATAGTAATCAATTACGGGGTCATTAGTTCATAG
CCCATATATGGAGTTCCGCGTTACATAACTTACGGTAAATGGCCCGCCTGGCTGACCGCCCAACGACCCC
CGCCCATTGACGTCAATAATGACGTATGTTCCCATAGTAACGCCAATAGGGACTTTCCATTGACGTCAAT
GGGTGGAGTATTTACGGTAAACTGCCCACTTGGCAGTACATCAAGTGTATC
